>Addgene plasmid #103284 | LSB-hsa-miR-183-3p | depositor full sequence | sequence record 195617 | Full Sequence
AATTGAGGGGATAACGCAGGAAAGAACATGTGAGCAAAAGGCCAGCAAAAGGCCAGGAACCGTAAAAAGG
CCGCGTTGCTGGCGTTTTTCCATAGGCTCCGCCCCCCTGACGAGCATCACAAAAATCGACGCTCAAGTCA
GAGGTGGCGAAACCCGACAGGACTATAAAGATACCAGGCGTTTCCCCCTGGAAGCTCCCTCGTGCGCTCT
CCTGTTCCGACCCTGCCGCTTACCGGATACCTGTCCGCCTTTCTCCCTTCGGGAAGCGTGGCGCTTTCTC
ATAGCTCACGCTGTAGGTATCTCAGTTCGGTGTAGGTCGTTCGCTCCAAGCTGGGCTGTGTGCACGAACC
CCCCGTTCAGCCCGACCGCTGCGCCTTATCCGGTAACTATCGTCTTGAGTCCAACCCGGTAAGACACGAC
TTATCGCCACTGGCAGCAGCCACTGGTAACAGGATTAGCAGAGCGAGGTATGTAGGCGGTGCTACAGAGT
TCTTGAAGTGGTGGCCTAACTACGGCTACACTAGAAGAACAGTATTTGGTATCTGCGCTCTGCTGAAGCC
AGTTACCTTCGGAAAAAGAGTTGGTAGCTCTTGATCCGGCAAACAAACCACCGCTGGTAGCGGTGGTTTT
TTTGTTTGCAAGCAGCAGATTACGCGCAGAAAAAAAGGATCTCAAGAAGATCCTTTGATCTTTTCTACGG
GGTCTGACGCTCAGTGGAACGAAAACTCACGTTAAGGGATTTTGGTCATGAGATTATCAAAAAGGATCTT
CACCTAGATCCTTTTAAATTAAAAATGAAGTTTTAAATCAATCTAAAGTATATATGAGTAAACTTGGTCT
GACAGTTACCAATGCTTAATCAGTGAGGCACCTATCTCAGCGATCTGTCTATTTCGTTCATCCATAGTTG
CCTGACTCCCCGTCGTGTAGATAACTACGATACGGGAGGGCTTACCATCTGGCCCCAGTGCTGCAATGAT
ACCGCGAGAACCACGCTCACCGGCTCCAGATTTATCAGCAATAAACCAGCCAGCCGGAAGGGCCGAGCGC
AGAAGTGGTCCTGCAACTTTATCCGCCTCCATCCAGTCTATTAATTGTTGCCGGGAAGCTAGAGTAAGTA
GTTCGCCAGTTAATAGTTTGCGCAACGTTGTTGCCATTGCTACAGGCATCGTGGTGTCACGCTCGTCGTT
TGGTATGGCTTCATTCAGCTCCGGTTCCCAACGATCAAGGCGAGTTACATGATCCCCCATGTTGTGCAAA
AAAGCGGTTAGCTCCTTCGGTCCTCCGATCGTTGTCAGAAGTAAGTTGGCCGCAGTGTTATCACTCATGG
TTATGGCAGCACTGCATAATTCTCTTACTGTCATGCCATCCGTAAGATGCTTTTCTGTGACTGGTGAGTA
CTCAACCAAGTCATTCTGAGAATAGTGTATGCGGCGACCGAGTTGCTCTTGCCCGGCGTCAATACGGGAT
AATACCGCGCCACATAGCAGAACTTTAAAAGTGCTCATCATTGGAAAACGTTCTTCGGGGCGAAAACTCT
CAAGGATCTTACCGCTGTTGAGATCCAGTTCGATGTAACCCACTCGTGCACCCAACTGATCTTCAGCATC
TTTTACTTTCACCAGCGTTTCTGGGTGAGCAAAAACAGGAAGGCAAAATGCCGCAAAAAAGGGAATAAGG
GCGACACGGAAATGTTGAATACTCATACTCTTCCTTTTTCAATATTATTGAAGCATTTATCAGGGTTATT
GTCTCATGAGCGGATACATATTTGAATGTAGCTCCGAATTTCTCGAGGGCTTGTCGACGACGGCGGTCTC
CGTCGTCAGGATCATGAATTCGACCCGCCTGCCACCATGACCGAGTACAAGCCCACGGTGCGCCTCGCCA
CCCGCGACGACGTCCCCCGGGCCGTACGCACCCTCGCCGCCGCGTTCGCCGACTACCCCGCCACGCGCCA
CACCGTCGACCCGGACCGCCACATCGAGCGGGTCACCGAGCTGCAAGAACTCTTCCTCACGCGCGTCGGG
CTCGACATCGGCAAGGTGTGGGTCGCGGACGACGGCGCCGCGGTGGCGGTCTGGACCACGCCGGAGAGCG
TCGAAGCGGGGGCGGTGTTCGCCGAGATCGGCCCGCGCATGGCCGAGTTGAGCGGTTCCCGGCTGGCCGC
GCAGCAACAGATGGAAGGCCTCCTGGCGCCGCACCGGCCCAAGGAGCCCGCGTGGTTCCTGGCCACCGTC
GGCGTCTCGCCCGACCACCAGGGCAAGGGTCTGGGCAGCGCCGTCGTGCTCCCCGGAGTGGAGGCGGCCG
AGCGCGCCGGGGTGCCCGCCTTCCTGGAGACATCCGCGCCCCGCAACCTCCCCTTCTACGAGCGGCTCGG
CTTCACCGTCACCGCCGACGTCGAGGTGCCCGAAGGACCGCGCACCTGGTGCATGACCCGCAAGCCCGGT
GCCTGATACGCGTGAATTCACTCCTCAGGTGCAGGCTGCCTATCAGAAGGTGGTGGCTGGTGTGGCCAAT
GCCCTGGCTCACAAATACCACTGAGATCTTTTTCCCTCTGCCAAAAATTATGGGGACATCATGAAGCCCC
TTGAGCATCTGACTTCTGGCTAATAAAGGAAATTTATTTTCATTGCAATAGTGTGTTGGAATTTTTTGTG
TCTCTCACTCGGAAGGACATATGGGAGGGCAAATCATTTAAAACATCAGAATGAGTATTTGGTTTAGAGT
TTGGCAACATATGCCCATATGCTGGCTGCCATGAACAAAGGTTGGCTATAAAGAGGTCATCAGTATATGA
AACAGCCCCCTGCTGTCCATTCCTTATTCCATAGAAAAGCCTTGACTTGAGGTTAGATTTTTTTTATATT
TTGTTTTGTGTTATTTTTTTCTTTAACATCCCTAAAATTTTCCTTACATGTTTTACTAGCCAGATTTTTC
CTCCTCTCCTGACTACTCCCAGTCATAGCTGTCCCTCTTCTCTTATGGAGATCCCTCGACCTGCAGCCCA
AGCTTGAATTCTCTAGAATTACCCTGTTATCCCTATGCTTGGTTTACCGAGCTCTTATTGGTTTTCAAAC
TTCATTGACTGTGCCCAACGCGCCTGGGAGCTCACGGGGACAGCCCCCCCCCAAAGCCCCCAGGGATGTA
ATTACGTCCCTCCCCCGCTAGGGGGCAGCAGCGAGCCGCCCGGGGCTCCGCTCCGGTCCGGCGCTCCCCC
CGCATCCCCGAGCCGGCAGCGTGCGGGGACAGCCCGGGCACGGGGAAGGTGGCACGGGATCGCTTTCCTC
TGAACGCTTCTCGCTGCTCTTTGAGCCTGCAGACACCTGGGGGGATACGGGGAAAAAGCTAGGCTGAAAG
ACCGGTTCTTAGAATGACACGCGCCTGGGAGCTCACGGGGACAGCCCCCCCCCAAAGCCCCCAGGGATGT
AATTACGTCCCTCCCCCGCTAGGGGGCAGCAGCGAGCCGCCCGGGGCTCCGCTCCGGTCCGGCGCTCCCC
CCGCATCCCCGAGCCGGCAGCGTGCGGGGACAGCCCGGGCACGGGGAAGGTGGCACGGGATCGCTTTCCT
CTGAACGCTTCTCGCTGCTCTTTGAGCCTGCAGACACCTGGGGGGATACGGGGAAAAAGCTAACTTCTGA
GACGACAACTTTGTATAGAAAAGTTGGCTCCGAATTCGCCCTTGACAGCAGAGATCCAGTTTGGTTAATT
AATTGGCTCCGGTGCCCGTCAGTGGGCAGAGCGCACATCGCCCACAGTCCCCGAGAAGTTGTGGGGAGGG
GTCGGCAATTGAACCGGTGCCTAGAGAAGGTGGCGCGGGGTAAACTGGGAAAGTGATGTCGTGTACTGGC
TCCGCCTTTTTCCCGAGGGTGGGGGAGAACCGTATATAAGTGCAGTAGTCGCCGTGAACGTTCTTTTTCG
CAACGGGTTTGCCGCCAGAACACAGGTAAGTGCCGTGTGTGGTTCCCGCGGGCCTGGCCTCTTTACGGGT
TATGGCCCTTGCGTGCCTTGAATTACTTCCACCTGGCTGCAGTACGTGATTCTTGATCCCGAGCTTCGGG
TTGGAAGTGGGTGGGAGAGTTCGAGGCCTTGCGCTTAAGGAGCCCCTTCGCCTCGTGCTTGAGTTGAGGC
CTGGCCTGGGCGCTGGGGCCGCCGCGTGCGAATCTGGTGGCACCTTCGCGCCTGTCTCGCTGCTTTCGAT
AAGTCTCTAGCCATTTAAAATTTTTGATGACCTGCTGCGACGCTTTTTTTCTGGCAAGATAGTCTTGTAA
ATGCGGGCCAAGATCTGCACACTGGTATTTCGGTTTTTGGGGCCGCGGGCGGCGACGGGGCCCGTGCGTC
CCAGCGCACATGTTCGGCGAGGCGGGGCCTGCGAGCGCGGCCACCGAGAATCGGACGGGGGTAGTCTCAA
GCTGGCCGGCCTGCTCTGGTGCCTGGCCTCGCGCCGCCGTGTATCGCCCCGCCCTGGGCGGCAAGGCTGG
CCCGGTCGGCACCAGTTGCGTGAGCGGAAAGATGGCCGCTTCCCGGCCCTGCTGCAGGGAGCTCAAAATG
GAGGACGCGGCGCTCGGGAGAGCGGGCGGGTGAGTCACCCACACAAAGGAAAAGGGCCTTTCCGTCCTCA
GCCGTCGCTTCATGTGACTCCACGGAGTACCGGGCGCCGTCCAGGCACCTCGATTAGTTCTCGAGCTTTT
GGAGTACGTCGTCTTTAGGTTGGGGGGAGGGGTTTTATGCGATGGAGTTTCCCCACACTGAGTGGGTGGA
GACTGAAGTTAGGCCAGCTTGGCACTTGATGTAATTCTCCTTGGAATTTGCCCTTTTTGAGTTTGGATCT
TGGTTCATTCTCAAGCCTCAGACAGTGGTTCAAAGTTTTTTTCTTCCATTTCAGGTGTCGTGAGAAGGGC
GAATTCGACCCAAGTTTGTACAAAAAAGCAGGCTGGATCCAGGTGCCACCATGGTGAGCGAGCTGATTAA
GGAGAACATGCACATGAAGCTGTACATGGAGGGCACCGTGAACAACCACCACTTCAAGTGCACATCCGAG
GGCGAAGGCAAGCCCTACGAGGGCACCCAGACCATGAGAATCAAGGCGGTCGAGGGCGGCCCTCTCCCCT
TCGCCTTCGACATCCTGGCTACCAGCTTCATGTACGGCAGCAAAACCTTCATCAACCACACCCAGGGCAT
CCCCGACTTCTTTAAGCAGTCCTTCCCCGAGGGCTTCACATGGGAGAGAGTCACCACATACGAAGATGGG
GGCGTGCTGACCGCTACCCAGGACACCAGCCTCCAGGACGGCTGCCTCATCTACAACGTCAAGATCAGAG
GGGTGAACTTCCCATCCAACGGCCCTGTGATGCAGAAGAAAACACTCGGCTGGGAGGCCTCCACCGAGAC
ACTGTACCCCGCTGACGGCGGCCTGGAAGGCAGAGCCGACATGGCCCTGAAGCTCGTGGGCGGGGGCCAC
CTGATCTGCAACCTTAAGACCACATACAGATCCAAGAAACCCGCTAAGAACCTCAAGATGCCCGGCGTCT
ACTATGTGGACAGGAGACTGGAAAGAATCAAGGAGGCCGACAAAGAGACATACGTCGAGCAGCACGAGGT
GGCTGTGGCCAGATACTGCGACCTCCCTAGCAAACTGGGGCACAAACTTAATTGAGAATTCTACCACCCA
GCTTTCTTGTACAAAGTGGTACGTCTCAAGACCAGAGGTCTCTGCTTTGCGCACTTTATGGCCCTTCGGT
AATTCACTTATGGCCCTTCGGTAATTCACTTATGGCCCTTCGGTAATTCACTTATGGCCCTTCGGTAATT
CACCAACCAGAAGAGACCTGTGCTTCACTCCTCAGGTGCAGGCTGCCTATCAGAAGGTGGTGGCTGGTGT
GGCCAATGCCCTGGCTCACAAATACCACTGAGATCTTTTTCCCTCTGCCAAAAATTATGGGGACATCATG
AAGCCCCTTGAGCATCTGACTTCTGGCTAATAAAGGAAATTTATTTTCATTGCAATAGTGTGTTGGAATT
TTTTGTGTCTCTCACTCGGAAGGACATATGGGAGGGCAAATCATTTAAAACATCAGAATGAGTATTTGGT
TTAGAGTTTGGCAACATATGCCCATATGCTGGCTGCCATGAACAAAGGTTGGCTATAAAGAGGTCATCAG
TATATGAAACAGCCCCCTGCTGTCCATTCCTTATTCCATAGAAAAGCCTTGACTTGAGGTTAGATTTTTT
TTATATTTTGTTTTGTGTTATTTTTTTCTTTAACATCCCTAAAATTTTCCTTACATGTTTTACTAGCCAG
ATTTTTCCTCCTCTCCTGACTACTCCCAGTCATAGCTGTCCCTCTTCTCTTATGGAGATCCCGAGCGGTG
CGTTTTTATGCTTGTAGTATTGTATAATGTTTTTAAGATCCAAGCTTCTGACCTCTTCTCTTCCTCCCAC
AGGGCCTCGAGACAATTGCATCGATGGTACCAGTGAAAGTCTGCAATGAATTCGAGTTGGCGCGCCTGTC
ATTCTAAATCTCTCTTTCAGCCTAAAGCTTTTTCCCCGTATCCCCCCAGGTGTCTGCAGGCTCAAAGAGC
AGCGAGAAGCGTTCAGAGGAAAGCGATCCCGTGCCACCTTCCCCGTGCCCGGGCTGTCCCCGCACGCTGC
CGGCTCGGGGATGCGGGGGGAGCGCCGGACCGGAGCGGAGCCCCGGGCGGCTCGCTGCTGCCCCCTAGCG
GGGGAGGGACGTAATTACATCCCTGGGGGCTTTGGGAGGGGGCTGTCCCCGTGAGCTCCCAGGCGCGCCT
GTCATTCTAAATCTCTCTTTCAGCCTAAAGCTTTTTCCCCGTATCCCCCCAGGTGTCTGCAGGCTCAAAG
AGCAGCGAGAAGCGTTCAGAGGAAAGCGATCCCGTGCCACCTTCCCCGTGCCCGGGCTGTCCCCGCACGC
TGCCGGCTCGGGGATGCGGGGGGAGCGCCGGACCGGAGCGGAGCCCCGGGCGGCTCGCTGCTGCCCCCTA
GCGGGGGAGGGACGTAATTACATCCCTGGGGGCTTTGGGGGGGGGCTGTCCCCGTGAGCTCCCAGGCGCG
CCAACTCGGTACCGTATCGATGTCGACGTTAACGCTAGTGATATCAACTTTGTATAGAAAAGTTGGCTCC
GAATTCGCCCTTGACAGCAGAGATCCAGTTTGGTTAATTAATTGGCTCCGGTGCCCGTCAGTGGGCAGAG
CGCACATCGCCCACAGTCCCCGAGAAGTTGTGGGGAGGGGTCGGCAATTGAACCGGTGCCTAGAGAAGGT
GGCGCGGGGTAAACTGGGAAAGTGATGTCGTGTACTGGCTCCGCCTTTTTCCCGAGGGTGGGGGAGAACC
GTATATAAGTGCAGTAGTCGCCGTGAACGTTCTTTTTCGCAACGGGTTTGCCGCCAGAACACAGGTAAGT
GCCGTGTGTGGTTCCCGCGGGCCTGGCCTCTTTACGGGTTATGGCCCTTGCGTGCCTTGAATTACTTCCA
CCTGGCTGCAGTACGTGATTCTTGATCCCGAGCTTCGGGTTGGAAGTGGGTGGGAGAGTTCGAGGCCTTG
CGCTTAAGGAGCCCCTTCGCCTCGTGCTTGAGTTGAGGCCTGGCCTGGGCGCTGGGGCCGCCGCGTGCGA
ATCTGGTGGCACCTTCGCGCCTGTCTCGCTGCTTTCGATAAGTCTCTAGCCATTTAAAATTTTTGATGAC
CTGCTGCGACGCTTTTTTTCTGGCAAGATAGTCTTGTAAATGCGGGCCAAGATCTGCACACTGGTATTTC
GGTTTTTGGGGCCGCGGGCGGCGACGGGGCCCGTGCGTCCCAGCGCACATGTTCGGCGAGGCGGGGCCTG
CGAGCGCGGCCACCGAGAATCGGACGGGGGTAGTCTCAAGCTGGCCGGCCTGCTCTGGTGCCTGGCCTCG
CGCCGCCGTGTATCGCCCCGCCCTGGGCGGCAAGGCTGGCCCGGTCGGCACCAGTTGCGTGAGCGGAAAG
ATGGCCGCTTCCCGGCCCTGCTGCAGGGAGCTCAAAATGGAGGACGCGGCGCTCGGGAGAGCGGGCGGGT
GAGTCACCCACACAAAGGAAAAGGGCCTTTCCGTCCTCAGCCGTCGCTTCATGTGACTCCACGGAGTACC
GGGCGCCGTCCAGGCACCTCGATTAGTTCTCGAGCTTTTGGAGTACGTCGTCTTTAGGTTGGGGGGAGGG
GTTTTATGCGATGGAGTTTCCCCACACTGAGTGGGTGGAGACTGAAGTTAGGCCAGCTTGGCACTTGATG
TAATTCTCCTTGGAATTTGCCCTTTTTGAGTTTGGATCTTGGTTCATTCTCAAGCCTCAGACAGTGGTTC
AAAGTTTTTTTCTTCCATTTCAGGTGTCGTGAGAAGGGCGAATTCGACCCAAGTTTGTACAAAAAAGCAG
GCTCGCCACCATGGTGAGCAAGGGCGAGGAGCTGTTCACCGGGGTGGTGCCCATCCTGGTCGAGCTGGAC
GGCGACGTAAACGGCCACAAGTTCAGCGTGAGGGGCGAGGGCGAGGGCGATGCCACCAACGGCAAGCTGA
CCCTGAAGTTCATCTGCACCACCGGCAAGCTGCCCGTGCCCTGGCCCACCCTCGTGACCACCCTGAGCCA
CGGCGTGCAGTGCTTCGCCCGCTACCCCGACCACATGAAGCAGCACGACTTCTTCAAGTCCGCCATGCCC
GAAGGCTACGTCCAGGAGCGCACCATCTTCTTCAAGGACGACGGCACCTACAAGACCCGCGCCGAGGTGA
AGTTCGAGGGCGACACCCTAGTGAACCGCATCGAGCTGAAGGGCGTCGACTTCAAGGAGGACGGCAACAT
CCTGGGGCACAAGCTGGAGTACAACTTCAACAGCCACAACATCTATATCATGGCCGTCAAGCAGAAGAAC
GGCATCAAGGTGAACTTCAAGATCCGCCACAACGTGGAGGACGGCAGCGTGCAGCTCGCCGACCACTACC
AGCAGAACACCCCCATCGGCGACGGCCCCGTGCTGCTGCCCGACAGCCACTACCTGAGCACCCAGTCCGT
GCTGAGCAAAGACCCCAACGAGAAGCGCGATCACATGGTCCTGCTGGAGTTCCGCACCGCCGCCGGGATC
ACTCTCGGCATGGACGAGCTGTACAAGTAATACCACCCAGCTTTCTTGTACAAAGTGGTACGCGTGAATT
CACTCCTCAGGTGCAGGCTGCCTATCAGAAGGTGGTGGCTGGTGTGGCCAATGCCCTGGCTCACAAATAC
CACTGAGATCTTTTTCCCTCTGCCAAAAATTATGGGGACATCATGAAGCCCCTTGAGCATCTGACTTCTG
GCTAATAAAGGAAATTTATTTTCATTGCAATAGTGTGTTGGAATTTTTTGTGTCTCTCACTCGGAAGGAC
ATATGGGAGGGCAAATCATTTAAAACATCAGAATGAGTATTTGGTTTAGAGTTTGGCAACATATGCCCAT
ATGCTGGCTGCCATGAACAAAGGTTGGCTATAAAGAGGTCATCAGTATATGAAACAGCCCCCTGCTGTCC
ATTCCTTATTCCATAGAAAAGCCTTGACTTGAGGTTAGATTTTTTTTATATTTTGTTTTGTGTTATTTTT
TTCTTTAACATCCCTAAAATTTTCCTTACATGTTTTACTAGCCAGATTTTTCCTCCTCTCCTGACTACTC
CCAGTCATAGCTGTCCCTCTTCTCTTATGGAGATCCCTCGACCTGCAGCCCAAGCTTGGCGTAATCATGG
TCATAGCTGTTTCCTGTGTGAAATTGTTATCCGCTCACAATTCCACACAACATACGAGCCGGAAGCATAA
AGTGTAAAGCCTGGGGTGCCTAATGAGTGAGCTAACTCACATTAATTGCGTTGCGCTCACTGCCCGCTTT
CCAGTCGGGAAACCTGTCGTGCCAGCGGATCGACAGTACTAAGCTTGGTCTAATACCCAATCTCTCGTCT
TATCCAGATGTTTTATACGCCTCTGGCCCGTGTCTCAAAATCTCTGATGTTACATTGCACAAGATAAAAT
AATATCATCATGAACAATAAAACTGTCTGCTTACATAAACAGTAATACAAGGGGTGTTATGAGCCATATT
CAACGGGAAACGTCGAGGCCGCGATTAAATTCCAACATGGATGCTGATTTATATGGGTATAAATGGGCTC
GCGATAATGTCGGGCAATCAGGTGCGACAATCTATCGCTTGTATGGGAAGCCCGATGCGCCAGAGTTGTT
TCTGAAACATGGCAAAGGTAGCGTTGCCAATGATGTTACAGATGAGATGGTCAGACTAAACTGGCTGACG
GAATTTATGCCTCTTCCGACCATCAAGCATTTTATCCGTACTCCTGATGATGCATGGTTACTCACCACTG
CGATCCCCGGAAAAACAGCATTCCAGGTATTAGAAGAATATCCTGATTCAGGTGAAAATATTGTTGATGC
GCTGGCAGTGTTCCTGCGCCGGTTGCATTCGATTCCTGTTTGTAATTGTCCTTTTAACAGCGATCGCGTA
TTTCGTCTCGCTCAGGCGCAATCACGAATGAATAACGGTTTGGTTGATGCGAGTGATTTTGATGACGAGC
GTAATGGCTGGCCTGTTGAACAAGTCTGGAAAGAAATGCATAAACTTTTGCCATTCTCACCGGATTCAGT
CGTCACTCATGGTGATTTCTCACTTGATAACCTTATTTTTGACGAGGGGAAATTAATAGGTTGTATTGAT
GTTGGACGAGTCGGAATCGCAGACCGATACCAGGATCTTGCCATCCTATGGAACTGCCTCGGTGAGTTTT
CTCCTTCATTACAGAAACGGCTTTTTCAAAAATATGGTATTGATAATCCTGATATGAATAAATTGCAGTT
TCATTTGATGCTCGATGAGTTTTTCTAATCAGAATTGGTTAATTGGTTGTAACACTGGCAGAGCATTACG
CTGACTTGACGGGACGGCGCAAGCTCATGACCAAAATCCCTTAACGTGAGTTACGCGTCGTTCCACTGAG
CGTCAGAGGTATCACTAGTATTACAGAGGTAAGTTATAACAGTCGCCTAACCC
Features (pLannotate 1.2.2; 28 found; start..end, strand, type, name):
     87..675     -  rep_origin     ori: high-copy-number ColE1/pMB1/pBR322/pUC origin of replication
    846..1706    -  CDS            AmpR: β-lactamase; bla; confers resistance to ampicillin, carbenicillin, and related antibiotics
   1707..1778    -  promoter       AmpR promoter: bla
   1857..2456    +  CDS            PuroR: puromycin N-acetyltransferase; pac from Streptomyces alboniger; confers resistance to puromycin
   2461..2541    +  CDS            HBB (fragment): HBB_PONPY - Experimental evidence at transcript level: Swiss-Prot protein existence level 2. Involved in oxygen transport from the lung to the various peripheral tissues. From Pongo pygmaeus (Bornean orangutan).
   2612..2667    +  polyA_signal   β-globin poly(A) signal: rabbit β-globin polyadenylation signal (Gil and Proudfoot, 1987)
   3646..3666    +  protein_bind   attB4: mutant version of attB; core recombination site for the Gateway® BP reaction BP Clonase™
   3734..3945    +  promoter       EF-1α core promoter: core promoter for human elongation factor EF-1α
   3946..4884    +  intron         EF-1α intron A: intron upstream of the start codon of human EF-1α
   4911..4931    +  protein_bind   attB1: mutant version of attB; core recombination site for the Gateway® BP reaction BP Clonase™
   4951..5646    +  CDS            mKate2: mKate2 is a basic (constitutively fluorescent) red fluorescent protein published in 2009, derived from Entacmaea quadricolor. It is reported to be a rapidly-maturing monomer with moderate acid sensitivity.
   5666..5690    -  protein_bind   attB2: mutant version of attB; recombination site for the Gateway® BP reaction BP Clonase™
   5834..5908    +  CDS            HBB (fragment): HBB_PONPY - Experimental evidence at transcript level: Swiss-Prot protein existence level 2. Involved in oxygen transport from the lung to the various peripheral tissues. From Pongo pygmaeus (Bornean orangutan).
   5979..6034    +  polyA_signal   β-globin poly(A) signal: rabbit β-globin polyadenylation signal (Gil and Proudfoot, 1987)
   6418..6443    +  misc_feature   SA: splice acceptor site
   7115..7135    +  protein_bind   attB4: mutant version of attB; core recombination site for the Gateway® BP reaction BP Clonase™
   7203..7414    +  promoter       EF-1α core promoter: core promoter for human elongation factor EF-1α
   7415..8353    +  intron         EF-1α intron A: intron upstream of the start codon of human EF-1α
   8380..8400    +  protein_bind   attB1: mutant version of attB; core recombination site for the Gateway® BP reaction BP Clonase™
   8411..9127    +  CDS            EBFP2: EBFP2 is a basic (constitutively fluorescent) blue fluorescent protein published in 2007, derived from Aequorea victoria. It is reported to be a rapidly-maturing monomer with moderate acid sensitivity.
   9135..9159    -  protein_bind   attB2: mutant version of attB; recombination site for the Gateway® BP reaction BP Clonase™
   9163..9243    +  CDS            HBB (fragment): HBB_PONPY - Experimental evidence at transcript level: Swiss-Prot protein existence level 2. Involved in oxygen transport from the lung to the various peripheral tissues. From Pongo pygmaeus (Bornean orangutan).
   9314..9369    +  polyA_signal   β-globin poly(A) signal: rabbit β-globin polyadenylation signal (Gil and Proudfoot, 1987)
   9752..9774    -  protein_bind   lac operator (fragment): The lac repressor binds to the lac operator to inhibit transcription in E. coli. This inhibition can be relieved by adding lactose or isopropyl-β-D-thiogalactopyranoside (IPTG). lac repressor encoded by lacI
   9778..9808    -  promoter       lac promoter: promoter for the E. coli lac operon
   9823..9844    -  protein_bind   CAP binding site: CAP binding activates transcription in the presence of cAMP. E. coli catabolite activator protein
   9857..9896    -  CDS            lacI (fragment): lac repressor; lacI; The lac repressor binds to the lac operator to inhibit transcription in E. coli. This inhibition can be relieved by adding lactose or isopropyl-β-D-thiogalactopyranoside (IPTG).
  10069..10878   +  CDS            KanR: aminoglycoside phosphotransferase; aph(3')-Ia; confers resistance to kanamycin in bacteria or G418 (Geneticin®) in eukaryotes
