[The description below was written by a language model from this plasmid's Addgene catalogue record and pLannotate feature annotations shown in this document.]
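Description:
LSB-hsa-miR-183-3p is a mammalian expression and synthetic-biology plasmid of about 11 kb, built on the Low Sensor Backbone (LSB) as a fluorescent reporter of microRNA activity. It replicates in E. coli from a high-copy ColE1/pUC-type origin and carries both AmpR (β-lactamase) and KanR (aph(3')-Ia) markers, and the record lists dual ampicillin and kanamycin selection. A puromycin N-acetyltransferase coding sequence followed by a rabbit β-globin polyadenylation signal is also present for selection in mammalian cells. No dedicated mammalian promoter for it is annotated in the feature table.

The payload consists of two parallel transcription units. Each is driven by the human EF-1α core promoter with its intron A and terminated by a β-globin 3' fragment and poly(A) signal. Each is also flanked by attB4, attB1 and attB2 sites, which are scars of Gateway-style assembly. The first unit encodes the red fluorescent protein mKate2, and according to the record a target site for human miR-183-3p sits in its 3' UTR. That site is not itself annotated, but there is unannotated space between mKate2 and the poly(A) elements. The second unit expresses the blue protein EBFP2 without a miRNA target and serves as an internal reference for plasmid dose and transcription. When miR-183-3p is active in transfected cells, mKate2 output falls relative to EBFP2, and the ratio gives a per-cell measure of repression.

The depositor warns that the repeated poly(A) elements make the plasmid inherently unstable. The depositor also notes small discrepancies between the deposited sequence and the physical plasmid, including short insertions flanking the puromycin coding region that do not impair puromycin selection.
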