Addgene plasmid #103284: LSB-hsa-miR-183-3p
Purpose: Used to sense miRNA activity using fluorescence based tools. hsa-miR-183-3p target in 3' UTR of of mKate. miRNA activity can be measured by the repression of mKate2 relative to EBFP2 fluorescent proteins . Plasmid is inherently unstable; please see Depositor Comments
Depositing lab: Ron Weiss. Depositing organization: Massachusetts Institute of Technology. Publication: A mixed antagonistic/synergistic miRNA repression model enables accurate predictions of multi-input miRNA sensor activity. Gam JJ, Babb J, Weiss R. Nat Commun. 2018 Jun 22;9(1):2430. doi: 10.1038/s41467-018-04575-0. PubMed 29934631.
Backbone
  Vector backbone: Low Sensor Backbone (LSB)
  Vector type: Mammalian Expression, Synthetic Biology
Growth in bacteria
  Bacterial resistance: Ampicillin and Kanamycin, 100 & 50 μg/mL
  Growth temperature: 30°C
  Growth strain: NEB Stable
  Copy number: High Copy
Gene/Insert
  Gene/Insert name: hsa-miR-183-3p target
  Species: H. sapiens (human)
  Entrez Gene: MIR183 (a.k.a. MIRN183, miR-183, miRNA183)
  Promoter: EF-1a
  Cloning method: Gibson Cloning
Terms and licenses: Academic/Nonprofit Terms; Industry Terms: Not Available to Industry
Depositor comments: Please note that this plasmid is inherently unstable due to a repeating poly A element. We recommend performing a diagnostic digest on multiple colonies upon receipt. The depositors would like to note the presence of several discrepancies between the depositor sequence and physical plasmid sequence. In particular, the sequences upstream and downstream of the puromycin coding region have 10 bp insertions which do not affect the ability to perform puromycin selection. The sequences for those regions within the physical plasmids are as follows: Upstream of Puro: GAATTCGACCGCCTGTCTCAAGGTGCCACC; Downstream of Puro: GCTTTGAGACTACGCGTGAATTCACTCCTC.
How to cite: LSB-hsa-miR-183-3p was a gift from Ron Weiss (Addgene plasmid # 103284 ; http://n2t.net/addgene:103284 ; RRID:Addgene_103284)
