>Addgene plasmid #103284 | LSB-hsa-miR-183-3p | depositor partial sequence | sequence record 195618 | hsa-miR-183-3p target
TTATGGCCCTTCGGTAATTCAC
