>Addgene plasmid #103284 | LSB-hsa-miR-183-3p | addgene partial sequence | sequence record 270238 | mKate2-F 5'-ACCCGCTAAGAACCTCAAGA-3'
TCAAGGAGGCCGACAAAGAGACATACGTCGAGCAGCACGAGGTGGCTGTGGCCAGATACTGCGACCTCCC
TAGCAAACTGGGGCACAAACTTAATTGAGAATTCTACCACCCAGCTTTCTTGTACAAAGTGGTACGTCTC
AAGACCAGAGGTCTCTGCTTTGCGCACTTTATGGCCCTTCGGTAATTCACTTATGGCCCTTCGGTAATTC
ACTTATGGCCCTTCGGTAATTCACTTATGGCCCTTCGGTAATTCACCAACCAGAAGAGACCTGTGCTTCA
CTCCTCAGGTGCAGGCTGCCTATCAGAAGGTGGTGGCTGGTGTGGCCAATGCCCTGGCTCACAAATACCA
CTGAGATCTTTTTCCCTCTGCCAAAAATTATGGGGACATCATGAAGCCCCTTGAGCATCTGACTTCTGGC
TAATAAAGGAAATTTATTTTCATTGCAATAGTGTGTTGGAATTTTTTGTGTCTCTCACTCGGAAGGACAT
ATGGGAGGGCAAATCATTTAAAACATCAGAATGAGTATTTGGTTTAGAGTTTGGCAACATATGCCCATAT
GCTGGCTGCCATGAACAAAGGTTGGCTATAAAGAGGTCATCAGTATATGAAACAGCCCCCTGCTGT
